Addgene plasmid #184106: pT2iU6Apowriter2N(#355)
Purpose: cyclofen-inducible apoptosis activation and imaging (tEosFP) by zebrafish transient transgenesis or mRNA synthesis
Depositing lab: Sophie Vriz. Depositing organization: College de France. Publication: Optical control and study of biological processes at the single-cell level in a live organism. Feng Z, Zhang W, Xu J, Gauron C, Ducos B, Vriz S, Volovitch M, Jullien L, Weiss S, Bensimon D. Rep Prog Phys. 2013 Jul;76(7):072601. doi: 10.1088/0034-4885/76/7/072601. Epub 2013 Jun 14. PubMed 23764902.
Backbone
  Vector backbone: pT2iU6 (pT2AL200R150G derivative)
  Backbone manufacturer: modified by M Volovitch from pT2AL200R150 of A Urasaki; Urasaki et al 2006, Genetics 174:639)
  Backbone size w/o insert (bp): 6242
  Vector type: Zebrafish transient transgenesis + in vitro transcription
Growth in bacteria
  Bacterial resistance: Ampicillin, 100 μg/mL
  Growth temperature: 37°C
  Growth strain: DH5alpha
  Copy number: High Copy
Gene/Insert
  Gene/Insert name: myr-DIAP1-5myc-tEosFP-nls'-P2A-Casp9-ERT2
  Species: Rous Sarcoma V (myr), fruitfly (DIAP1), human (myc, ERT2), rodent Hepacivirus (nls'), PTV-1 (P2A), mouse (Caspase9)
  Insert size (bp): 3875
  Mutation: DIAP1: deleted 1-2, N19G, N20V, deleted 146-438; ERT2: G400V, M543A, L544A, deleted 1-281;
  Promoter: Zf-Ubi+SP6
  Tag / fusion protein: internal tag: 5myc (N terminal on insert)
  Cloning method: Restriction Enzyme; 5′ cloning site BamHI (not destroyed); 3′ cloning site SnaBI (not destroyed)
  Sequencing primers: 5′ SP6; 3′ SVLrev34
Resource information
  A portion of this plasmid was derived from a plasmid made by: synthetic ERT2
Terms and licenses: Academic/Nonprofit Terms; Industry Terms: Not Available to Industry
Depositor comments: myr; DIAP1: NP_001261916; 5myc; tEosFP: AAV54099; nls; P2A: AIE57569; Casp9: NP_056548; ERT2: NP_000116; polycistronic mRNA expressing both inducible apoptosis trigger (Casp9-ERT2) and apoptosis sensor (myr-DIAP1-tEosFP-nls);
How to cite: pT2iU6Apowriter2N(#355) was a gift from Sophie Vriz (Addgene plasmid # 184106 ; http://n2t.net/addgene:184106 ; RRID:Addgene_184106)
