[The description below was written by a language model from this plasmid's Addgene catalogue record and pLannotate feature annotations shown in this document.]
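Description:
pT2iU6Apowriter2N(#355) is a zebrafish expression plasmid built on pT2iU6, a derivative of the Tol2 transposon vector pT2AL200R150G. It is intended for either transient transgenesis in zebrafish or in vitro synthesis of mRNA. It is propagated in E. coli as a high-copy plasmid with a ColE1/pUC-type origin and ampicillin resistance. The feature table also shows an f1 origin fragment and a T3 promoter. The Tol2 arms and the zebrafish ubiquitin promoter named in the catalogue entry are not annotated; they presumably lie in the large unannotated region upstream of the SP6 promoter. A short hit to yeast CEN4 in that region is probably a spurious match.

The roughly 3.9 kb insert, cloned between BamHI and SnaBI, is driven by the Zf-Ubi promoter in vivo and by SP6 for in vitro transcription, and it ends at an SV40 polyadenylation signal. It encodes a single polycistronic message split by a P2A peptide into two proteins. The first is an apoptosis sensor. It combines a Src-type N-myristoylation signal, a truncated and mutated Drosophila DIAP1 fragment (residues 1–2 and 146–438 deleted, with N19G and N20V), five Myc epitopes, the photoconvertible green-to-red protein tEosFP, and a nuclear localisation signal. The design suggests that the reporter is held at the membrane until caspases cleave the DIAP1 segment, after which the fluorescent protein can move to the nucleus, although the record does not spell out this mechanism. The second protein is the apoptosis trigger: mouse caspase-9 fused to ERT2, the mutated human oestrogen receptor ligand-binding domain (G400V, M543A, L544A), which keeps the fusion inactive until ligand is supplied. Here the inducer is cyclofen, so the construct allows induced activation of apoptosis together with imaging of the response in live zebrafish.
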