Features (pLannotate 1.2.2; 18 found; start..end, strand, type, name):
      2..129     +  rep_origin     f1 ori (fragment) (sequence partly withheld): f1 bacteriophage origin of replication; arrow indicates direction of (+) strand synthesis
    150..168     -  promoter       T3 promoter: promoter for bacteriophage T3 RNA polymerase
   3504..3527    -  misc_feature   CEN4 (fragment): S. cerevisiae CEN4 centromere
   3975..3993    +  promoter       SP6 promoter: promoter for bacteriophage SP6 RNA polymerase
   4028..4048    +  CDS            myr: N-myristoylation signal from Src kinase (Pellman et al., 1985; Kaplan et al., 1988)
   4088..4525    +  CDS            Diap1 (fragment): DIAP1_DROME - Also known as Iap1, th. Experimental evidence at protein level: Swiss-Prot protein existence level 1. Anti-apoptotic protein which functions as a caspase regulator, using its E3 ubiquitin-protein ligase activity to smother caspase activity. Binds, ubiquitinates and inactivates initiator caspase Dronc, and effector caspases Drice and Dcp-1. Acts as a Nedd8- E3 ubiquitin-protein ligase for Drice. Suppresses apoptosis by targeting the apoptosome for ubiquitination and inactivation. Plays an important role in cell motility. Overexpression suppresses rpr and hid- dependent cell death
   4550..4579    +  CDS            Myc: Myc (human c-Myc proto-oncogene) epitope tag
   4589..4618    +  CDS            Myc: Myc (human c-Myc proto-oncogene) epitope tag
   4628..4657    +  CDS            Myc: Myc (human c-Myc proto-oncogene) epitope tag
   4667..4696    +  CDS            Myc: Myc (human c-Myc proto-oncogene) epitope tag
   4706..4735    +  CDS            Myc: Myc (human c-Myc proto-oncogene) epitope tag
   4772..5446    +  CDS            EosFP: EosFP is a photoconvertible green/yellow fluorescent protein published in 2004, derived from Lobophyllia hemprichii.
   5540..6901    +  CDS            Casp9: CASP9_MOUSE - Also known as Mch6. Experimental evidence at protein level: Swiss-Prot protein existence level 1. Involved in the activation cascade of caspases responsible for apoptosis execution. Binding of caspase-9 to Apaf-1 leads to activation of the protease which then cleaves and activates caspase-3. Promotes DNA damage-induced apoptosis in a ABL1/c-Abl-dependent manner. Proteolytically cleaves poly(ADP-ribose) polymerase (PARP) (By similarity). From Mus musculus (Mouse).
   6950..7882    +  CDS            ERT2: mutated ligand-binding domain of the human estrogen receptor (Feil et al., 1997)
   7899..8028    -  polyA_signal   SV40 poly(A) signal: SV40 polyadenylation signal
   8369..8957    -  rep_origin     ori: high-copy-number ColE1/pMB1/pBR322/pUC origin of replication
   9128..9988    -  CDS            AmpR: β-lactamase; bla; confers resistance to ampicillin, carbenicillin, and related antibiotics
   9989..10093   -  promoter       AmpR promoter: bla
>Addgene plasmid #184106 | pT2iU6Apowriter2N(#355) | addgene full sequence | sequence record 364015 | Addgene NGS Result
G
[124 nt withheld, positions 2-125]
CGCCCGATACTCCAGCTTTTGTTCCCTTTAGTGAGGGTTAATTGCGCGTTACACAGAGGTGTAAAGTACT
TGAGTAATTTTACTTGATTACTGTACTTAAGTATTATTTTTGGGGATTTTTACTTTACTTGAGTACAATT
AAAAATCAATACTTTTACTTTTACTTAATTACATTTTTTTAGAAAAAAAAGTACTTTTTACTCCTTACAA
TTTTATTTACAGTCAAAAAGTACTTATTTTTTGGAGATCACTTCCTCATAGGGATAACAGGGTAATGGCC
GGCCTTTTTTAGGTCCCAGATCTGAAGCTACCCCTAACACACTATTCTACACACAGAAAATGCTCTTCAC
TAGGTCGAGACCAGCAAAGTTCTAGAATTTGTCGAAACATTTATGTTATATATTTCCTGAAAAAAATTCT
GAGTAAGTTCTTAAGTGTTATTGCCAGCAACATAAACAACAGACGGCAAAATGAATAAATGATAACAAAG
CAGTAGGCTTAAATAAACCTAATTTTTATAGGCTGTTCTCTACAACCCTCAAACAGTGATTAGTTTTGTA
CTTATAAACTTGCCCTTTCATTCATATTTCAAGAAAATTGGTTCAGAAGATCTGGATATTCTAGCAGTTG
TTCAAGCTCATGGAGGGATCAGTGACCTGATTCCACAATGACTAGGCCTAATCCAGAAATTAGATGACTG
TCAACATAAAAAGGCACAGCACTCACTAGCTGCCCTATATATTTTATTATATTTTACATATATTATTTTA
TTTATTTAGCTCTGAGTGCTGTACTTTCTGGTTAAAGAAAACTGCTTACAACAGCTAACCTGTACTACCT
CAGGCTCAGGGAATTTGGAACAGGTTTGTCTGGTTTGTTTCTTTAACCATGCATGCTTGTTTTCAACTAT
GGCAACACAGTCACATGGGACATTACAGAAATGATTTGTCGATGACATGCGACTTTTCTTTAATAAAGCG
CAAAGATCCCAAAAAGCAAACTTTTAACAAAAATCATATAATTATATTTTCAATCCAGCTTTGTAGCAAC
TTTGTGCTGCTGTTCACTCAGCAACAGATAGTCAGTATAAGGTCAGTGTGTCTCAAAGCAGTGCCATCTG
TTTCACACATTGCGTTCTATATATAAGTGTGCTGGTTGACACGACACTGTATAAGGCCTAGGCTAAAACA
CAAACAATGTAGAATGACACTGTGTTTTTTTTGTAAACAAATGTTGTTTTTGGTTAAACATCTTTGTGAA
AACATCCTCCTGTCATGTATTTGCTATATTCAAATGTTAAACCCGTGCAGAATAGAACATATACAAAAAA
AAACAACACAACACATTTTTAAACATTATTAAATATCAAGTATTGCTGGCAGTTCTGTTTCTGTTTTACA
GTACCCTTTGCCACAGTTCTCCGCTTTTCCTGGTCCAGATTCCACAAGTCTGATTCACCAATAGCAAAGC
GAATAAACAACCAAAGCAGCCAATCACTGCTTGTAGACTGTCCTGCGAGACCGGCCCATTCCAGCACATT
CTGGAAACTTCCTTTATATGATAATTATAAATACATTTAAATTATTGATACAAAACATGTAATTCCTAGA
ACATAACCATAGCAATCATTAGTTTTCAGGGTAATTATGTATTTTTAGGATTTGACTGCGGAAAGATCTG
GTCATGTGACGTCTCATGAACGTCACGGCCCTGGGTTTCTATAAATACAGTAGGACTCTCGACCATCGGC
AGATTTTTCGAAGAAGAAGATCAGTTTCAGGAGCCGTACTGTTCCGTTTCAACGCAAATATTAACGGTAA
GAGCGAATTTCCTAGTTTGTTTTCATGCCATTCTTTAAAACCATAGCGTATTACTTTAATTATAGTAAAC
TTTCGCTTTCTTTATTACAAGAGACGTTTTGTGTTGATTCTCCGCGGACATTTTCGGTCAGACAATCAGA
AAATGACCGCGGAGGACCAGTAACTTGCATTACACGTAAGTTAAATCTTCGTGTATTAAAATGGTTAGGT
TGTTAACGTCAAATAGGTTACCGTGTTTGCGTGTGATCAGGTTGGTTTTGTTAGATTTTTGTCAGTATTT
TTAATTTATTTGTTTTAGTTTATTTATTTTTTTTGCTGAATCATAGTTTGTGAACAAAGAACCCGGATGT
TACATACAGTACAGCCGCCATGTTACAGAGAGTTATAACTTAATCATTTTAAAAATAATTTTGCCTTACT
TTTAGTTTGTCATGTTGAGAAATGAGGAAATGTTAAAATGAGGAAATATCCAATTAATTTAATATATCAA
AATAATCCATGATTACAATGCACTGAACTGGAGAAAATTAAGATGTTTTCTAGTGTCATGAAACAAATGT
AAGAGATGTACATTGTAGATGTTTTATGTCAAGAATTGGCTAGTTGATGCAGCATACTGGCGATACTCAG
TTGTAATAACAGTAACGTTACATGTTAATAGACTACTGAGTATGCTGTTCTGTCTATGTATGCTCTGTAA
GCTACGAGAAGGACTTTTTTAAACAGTAAAGGGTGCAATATTTTTACAAATTGAATTAAATAAAGGCTGT
CTATTAAGTAATATGCTTGATATTTTTCTTACTTGATCGGAAATAAGAAAAAATATAAACGTTGTTGCTC
TAAAAATCCTAGTTCAGTTTAGCCAACCACAAATACCTTTTTGTTCCTCCAACAGTTTTTTTTTCTTCTC
TATAATATTTGGCAGTCTATAGTACTCCAAATGTTTCCCCACAGTCTAACTAATTGGTACAGCCAAAATC
ATGACACTTATTGCAATAATAATTTTGGTTCATTGGCATTGTTGATAGCCTGTGCCACTAATATGGTCGA
TTGATCATGCTTCAGGAAGAAAACTATATTGTTTGATGTAAGATTATTAAATCTTCACCTGCTTCCATTA
CAAACTATTCCCATCTTATTGAATTCTGGTATGTCTTAAAGGATTAGTTCACTTCCCAAATCAAAATTTA
CTTAGCCTTTTTTCATCCATGATCCCTTTTTTTCATCATTAATGAAGAAATTGTTTTTGAAAAAGTTTCA
AGATTTTTTTCTCTATATTGTGGAGCTTGTTAGTTTAAAATTCCAAAATGCAATATGTGGCTTCAAATGG
TTCTAAATGATCCCAGTCAAGGAATAACAGTCTTATCTAATGAAACCATTAGACCTTTAAAAATAAAAAA
AATAAAAGTATTTATTTTTAAATGACTGAGTGATTAAGTTGAATTTCAGCGTTTCCTTACTGTGTAGAAG
TCCTTCCTTACTGGCCCCACCCTTTGGTTCTCTGCCAATCTGCTACCTAATGTAATGTTGTGGAACATTA
TTATTCTTTATTTCTTAATTTTTTATTTTTTATTTTAAAACAATGTAAACTGCACAGATGTGCAGTTTGT
TTAAAATGGCCAATGCTTTGGAAATGCATGACATAATTAGATTTCATGATGCACAAAGCCAAATCTCAGA
GCTTGTGCAAAATGAGCTATCATTTCACTAGGTAAGACCCTAAATTTTCATATAGGATCATTTGGACAAT
TTTGCTGCAGGTAAAATGCATTCTATAGTCCACTGTCAGCCATTGTTTTGGATAGTATTTATTTTTCTCT
ACAAGTATAGTCAATAGTTTTCTATTATTTTAAAGGTTTGTAACATTTAAGGGTGACCAAATGCAAAGTA
AAATTTCATTTTCGGGTGAACTATCTCGTTTAACATGGGAGAAGTGCAAAACATACATTATTGGCTAGAA
CATTGTAGTATTTTTTAAATGGAAATGTGTGATTGCTAATCTTACTTTGAATTTGTTTACAGGGATCTGA
TTTAGGTGACACTATAGAATACAAGCTACTTGTTCTTTTTGCAGGATCCATGATGGGGAGTAGCAAGAGC
AAGCCTAAAGACCCTAGCCAGAGAAGCAGGGGATCTACCGGTGCATCTGTTGTAGCTGATCTTCCGTCTT
ATGGACCTATCGCTTTCGATCAGGTGGATGGCGTCACGAACGCGACCCAGCTATTCAAAAATAATATAAA
CAAAACCAGAATGAACGATTTAAACCGCGAGGAGACACGATTAAAGACCTTCACCGACTGGCCGCTAGAT
TGGCTGGATAAACGCCAGCTGGCCCAAACCGGCATGTACTTCACACACGCTGGCGACAAAGTTAAATGCT
TTTTCTGCGGCGTGGAAATCGGTTGCTGGGAGCAGGAGGATCAGCCCGTGCCGGAACATCAGCGATGGTC
GCCCAACTGTCCACTGTTGCGCAGGAGAACTACCAACAATGTGCCGATCAATGCCGAAGCATTAGATCGC
ATCCTGCCGCCAATAAGCTACGACATCTGCGGCGCCAACGACTCGACGCTAGAGATGAGGAGATCCCATC
GATTTAAAGCTATGGAGCAAAAGCTCATTTCTGAAGAGGACTTGAATGAAATGGAGCAAAAGCTCATTTC
TGAAGAGGACTTGAATGAAATGGAGCAAAAGCTCATTTCTGAAGAGGACTTGAATGAAATGGAGCAAAAG
CTCATTTCTGAAGAGGACTTGAATGAAATGGAGCAAAAGCTCATTTCTGAAGAGGACTTGAATGAAATGG
AGAGCTTGGGCGACCTCACCATGGTGAGTGCGATTAAGCCAGACATGAAGATCAACCTCCGTATGGAAGG
CAACGTAAACGGGCACCATTTTGTGATCGACGGAGATGGTACAGGCAAGCCTTTTGAGGGAAAACAGAGT
ATGGATCTTGAAGTCAAAGAGGGCGGACCTCTGCCTTTTGCCTTTGACATCCTGACTACCGCTTTCCATT
ACGGCAACAGGGTATTCGCCGAATATCCAGACCACATACAAGACTATTTTAAGCAGTCGTTTCCTAAAGG
ATATTCGTGGGAACGCAGCTTGACTTTCGAGGACGGAGGCATTTGTATCGCCAGAAACGACATAACAATG
GAAGGGGACACTTTCTATAATAAAGTTCGATTTCACGGTGTAAACTTTCCCGCCAATGGTCCAGTTATGC
AGAAGAAAACGCTGAAATGGGAGCCCTCCACTGAGAAAATGTATGTGCGTGATGGAGTGCTGACGGGTGA
TATTACAATGGCTTTGTTGCTTGAAGGAAATGCCCATTACCGATGTGACTTCAGAACTACTTACAAAGCT
AAAGAGAAGGGTGTCAAGTTACCAGGCTACCACTTTGTTGACCACTGTATTGAGATTTTAAGCCATGACA
AAGATTACAACAAGGTTAAGCTGTATGAGCACGCTGTTGCTCATTCTGGATTGCCTGACAATGCCAGGAG
ATCTCCCAAGAAGAGGAAGGTGAGATCTGCCACCAATTTTAGCCTCCTGAAACAAGCAGGCGACGTTGAG
GAGAATCCAGGACCGTCTCCCATGATGGACGAGGCGGACCGCCAGCTCCTGAGAAGATGCAGGGTGCGCC
TAGTGAGCGAGCTGCAAGTCGCGGAGCTGTGGGACGCTCTGCTGAGTCGAGAGCTGTTCACGCGCGACAT
GATCGAGGATATTCAGCAGGCAGGATCTGGCTCTCGGCGGGATCAGGCTAGGCAGCTCGTCACAGACCTG
GAGACTAGAGGCCGCCAGGCTCTGCCTCTGTTCATCTCCTGCTTAGAGGACACAGGCCAAGGCACCCTGG
CTTCACTCTTGCAAAGCGGTCGGCAAGCAGCCAAGCAAGACCCAGAGGCTGTTAAACCCCTAGACCATCT
GGTGCCTGTGGTCCTGGGACCAATGGGACTCACAGCAAAGGAGCAGAGAGTAGTGAAGCTGGACCCGTCA
CAGCCTGCCGTGGGAAACCTGACCCCAGTGGTGCTCGGACCTGAAGAACTCTGGCCTGCTCGCCTGAAGC
CAGAGGTTCTCAGACCAGAAACACCTAGACCCGTGGACATTGGTTCTGGTGGAGCCCATGATGTCTGTGT
TCCAGGGAAGATCAGGGGACATGCAGATATGGCATACACCCTGGACTCTGATCCCTGCGGCCACTGTCTC
ATCATCAACAATGTGAACTTCTGCCCTTCCTCGGGGCTCGGCACACGCACGGGCTCCAACTTGGACCGTG
ACAAACTGGAGCACCGATTCCGCTGGCTGCGCTTCATGGTGGAGGTGAAGAACGACCTGACTGCTAAGAA
AATGGTCACGGCTTTGATGGAGATGGCACACCGGAACCACCGTGCCCTGGACTGCTTTGTGGTGGTCATC
CTCTCTCATGGCTGCCAGGCCAGCCACCTCCAGTTCCCAGGTGCTGTTTATGGGACAGATGGATGCTCCG
TGTCCATTGAGAAAATTGTGAACATCTTTAACGGAAGCGGCTGCCCTAGCCTGGGAGGGAAGCCCAAACT
GTTCTTCATCCAGGCTTGCGGAGGTGAGCAGAAAGACCACGGCTTTGAGGTGGCTTGCACTTCCTCTCAG
GGCAGAACCTTGGACAGTGACTCTGAGCCTGATGCTGTCCCCTATCAGGAAGGCCCAAGACCCTTGGACC
AACTGGATGCTGTGTCAAGTTTGCCTACCCCTAGCGACATCCTTGTGTCCTACTCCACCTTCCCAGGATT
TGTGTCTTGGAGGGACAAGAAAAGTGGCTCCTGGTACATCGAGACTTTGGACGGTATTCTGGAACAGTGG
GCTCGCTCTGAGGATCTGCAGTCCCTCCTTCTCAGGGTTGCCAATGCTGTTTCTGCGAAAGGGACTTACA
AGCAGATTCCTGGCTGTTTTAACTTCCTGCGGAAAAAGCTGTTTTTCAAAACTTCTGTGCCCGGGCCAGA
GAACCTGTACTTCCAGGGGCTCGAGCCCTCTGCCGGAGACATGAGAGCTGCAAACCTTTGGCCGAGCCCG
CTGATGATTAAACGCTCTAAGAAGAACAGCCTGGCCTTGTCCCTGACCGCCGACCAGATGGTCAGTGCCT
TGTTGGATGCCGAGCCCCCCATACTCTATTCCGAGTATGATCCTACCAGACCCTTCAGTGAGGCTTCGAT
GATGGGCTTACTGACCAACCTGGCAGACAGGGAGCTGGTTCACATGATTAACTGGGCCAAGAGGGTGCCA
GGCTTTGTGGATTTGACCCTCCACGATCAGGTCCACCTCCTAGAATGTGCCTGGCTAGAGATCCTGATGA
TTGGTCTCGTCTGGCGCAGCATGGAGCACCCAGTGAAGCTACTGTTTGCTCCTAACTTGCTCTTGGACAG
GAACCAGGGAAAATGTGTAGAGGGCATGGTGGAGATTTTCGACATGCTGCTGGCTACATCATCTCGGTTC
CGCATGATGAATCTGCAGGGAGAGGAATTTGTGTGCCTCAAATCTATTATTTTGCTTAATTCTGGAGTTT
ACACATTTCTGTCCAGCACCCTGAAGTCTCTGGAGGAAAAGGACCATATCCATCGAGTGCTGGACAAGAT
CACAGACACTTTGATTCACCTGATGGCTAAGGCTGGCCTGACCCTGCAGCAGCAGCATCAGAGACTCGCA
CAGCTTCTCCTGATCCTCTCCCACATCAGGCACATGAGTAACAAAGGCATGGAGCATCTGTACTCTATGA
AGTGCAAGAACGTGGTGCCCCTCTATGATCTGCTGCTGGAGGCGGCGGACGCTCACCGCCTACATGCGCC
CACTAGCCGTGGAGGGGCATCCGTGGAGGAAACAGACCAAAGCCACTTGGCTACTGCGGGCTCTACTTCA
TCTCATTCCTTGCAAAAGTATTACATCACGGGGGAGGCAGAGGGTTTCCCTGCCACAGCACCAGGATCTA
CGTAGACATGATAAGATACATTGATGAGTTTGGACAAACCACAACTAGAATGCAGTGAAAAAAATGCTTT
ATTTGTGAAATTTGTGATGCTATTGCTTTATTTGTAACCATATTAAGCTGCAATAAACAAGTTAACAACA
ACAATTGCATTCATTTTATGTTTCAGGTTCAGGGGGAGGTGTGGGAGGTTTTTTCCTGCAGGACTCTAGT
CGCGGCCGCTAGGGATAACAGGGTAATGGCCGCTCTTCCGCTAATACTCAAGTACAATTTTAATGGAGTA
CTTTTTTACTTTTACTCAAGTAAGATTCTAGCCAGATACTTTTACTTTTAATTGAGTAAAATTTTCCCTA
AGTACTTGTACTTTCACTTGAGTAAAATTTTTGAGTACTTTTTACACCTCTGCCCTGCATCAGCATGTGA
GCAAAAGGCCAGCAAAAGGCCAGGAACCGTAAAAAGGCCGCGTTGCTGGCGTTTTTCCATAGGCTCCGCC
CCCCTGACGAGCATCACAAAAATCGACGCTCAAGTCAGAGGTGGCGAAACCCGACAGGACTATAAAGATA
CCAGGCGTTTCCCCCTGGAAGCTCCCTCGTGCGCTCTCCTGTTCCGACCCTGCCGCTTACCGGATACCTG
TCCGCCTTTCTCCCTTCGGGAAGCGTGGCGCTTTCTCATAGCTCACGCTGTAGGTATCTCAGTTCGGTGT
AGGTCGTTCGCTCCAAGCTGGGCTGTGTGCACGAACCCCCCGTTCAGCCCGACCGCTGCGCCTTATCCGG
TAACTATCGTCTTGAGTCCAACCCGGTAAGACACGACTTATCGCCACTGGCAGCAGCCACTGGTAACAGG
ATTAGCAGAGCGAGGTATGTAGGCGGTGCTACAGAGTTCTTGAAGTGGTGGCCTAACTACGGCTACACTA
GAAGAACAGTATTTGGTATCTGCGCTCTGCTGAAGCCAGTTACCTTCGGAAAAAGAGTTGGTAGCTCTTG
ATCCGGCAAACAAACCACCGCTGGTAGCGGTGGTTTTTTTGTTTGCAAGCAGCAGATTACGCGCAGAAAA
AAAGGATCTCAAGAAGATCCTTTGATCTTTTCTACGGGGTCTGACGCTCAGTGGAACGAAAACTCACGTT
AAGGGATTTTGGTCATGAGATTATCAAAAAGGATCTTCACCTAGATCCTTTTAAATTAAAAATGAAGTTT
TAAATCAATCTAAAGTATATATGAGTAAACTTGGTCTGACAGTTACCAATGCTTAATCAGTGAGGCACCT
ATCTCAGCGATCTGTCTATTTCGTTCATCCATAGTTGCCTGACTCCCCGTCGTGTAGATAACTACGATAC
GGGAGGGCTTACCATCTGGCCCCAGTGCTGCAATGATACCGCGAGACCCACGCTCACCGGCTCCAGATTT
ATCAGCAATAAACCAGCCAGCCGGAAGGGCCGAGCGCAGAAGTGGTCCTGCAACTTTATCCGCCTCCATC
CAGTCTATTAATTGTTGCCGGGAAGCTAGAGTAAGTAGTTCGCCAGTTAATAGTTTGCGCAACGTTGTTG
CCATTGCTACAGGCATCGTGGTGTCACGCTCGTCGTTTGGTATGGCTTCATTCAGCTCCGGTTCCCAACG
ATCAAGGCGAGTTACATGATCCCCCATGTTGTGCAAAAAAGCGGTTAGCTCCTTCGGTCCTCCGATCGTT
GTCAGAAGTAAGTTGGCCGCAGTGTTATCACTCATGGTTATGGCAGCACTGCATAATTCTCTTACTGTCA
TGCCATCCGTAAGATGCTTTTCTGTGACTGGTGAGTACTCAACCAAGTCATTCTGAGAATAGTGTATGCG
GCGACCGAGTTGCTCTTGCCCGGCGTCAATACGGGATAATACCGCGCCACATAGCAGAACTTTAAAAGTG
CTCATCATTGGAAAACGTTCTTCGGGGCGAAAACTCTCAAGGATCTTACCGCTGTTGAGATCCAGTTCGA
TGTAACCCACTCGTGCACCCAACTGATCTTCAGCATCTTTTACTTTCACCAGCGTTTCTGGGTGAGCAAA
AACAGGAAGGCAAAATGCCGCAAAAAAGGGAATAAGGGCGACACGGAAATGTTGAATACTCATACTCTTC
CTTTTTCAATATTATTGAAGCATTTATCAGGGTTATTGTCTCATGAGCGGATACATATTTGAATGTATTT
AGAAAAATAAACAAATAGGGGTTCCGCGCACATTTCCCCGAAAAGTGCCACCT
